>Addgene plasmid #72996 | pBP-TL12 | depositor partial sequence | sequence record 133847 | Partial sequence between BsaI sites - Backbone pBP-RBS_H1
GGTCTCAGTACAGATCTAATAATTTTGTTTAACTTTGGGAAGATACATATGAGACC
