>Addgene plasmid #72996 | pBP-TL12 | addgene partial sequence | sequence record 140749 | RNAde-BB-1F 5'-tgccacctgacgtctaagaa-3'
ATAGGCGTATCACGAGGCAGAATTTCAGATAAAAAAAATCCTTAGCTTTCGCTAAGGATGATTTCTGGAA
TTCGCGGCCGCTTCTAGAACGTCTCAATCTCTATTTGACGGCTAGCTCAGTCCTAGGTACAGTGCTAGCG
GTCTCAGTACAGATCTAATAATTTTGTTTAACTTTGGGAAGATACATATGAGACCGCGTAAAGGAGAAGA
ACTTTTCACTGGAGTTGTCCCAATTCTTGTTGAATTAGATGGTGATGTTAATGGGCACAAATTTTCTGTC
AGTGGAGAGGGTGAAGGTGATGCAACATACGGAAAACTTACCCTTAAATTTATTTGCACTACTGGAAAAC
TACCTGTTCCATGGCCAACACTTGTCACTACTTTCGGTTATGGTGTTCAATGCTTTGCGAGATACCCAGA
TCATATGAAACAGCATGACTTTTTCAAGAGTGCCATGCCCGAAGGTTATGTACAGGAAAGAACTATATTT
TTCAAAGATGACGGGAACTACAAGACACGTGCTGAAGTCAAGTTTGAAGGTGATACCCTTGTTAATAGAA
TCGAGTTAAAAGGTATTGATTTTAAAGAAGATGGAAACATTCTTGGACACAAATTGGAATACAACTATAA
CTCACACAATGTATACATCATGGCAGACAAACAAAAGAATGGAATCAAAGTTAACTTCAAAATTAGACAC
AACATTGAAGATGGAAGCGTTCAACTAGCAGACCATTATCAACAAAATACTCCAATTGGCGATGGCCCTG
TCCTTTTACCAGACAACCATTACCTGTCCACACAATCTGCCCTTTCGAAAGATCCCAACGAAA
