>Addgene plasmid #72996 | pBP-TL12 | addgene partial sequence | sequence record 141210 | RNAde-BB-2R 5'-attaccgcctttgagtgagc -3'
CGAGCGCAGCGAGTCAGTGAGCGAGGAAGCCTGCATAACGCGAAGTAATCTTTTCGGTTTTAAAGAAAAA
GGGCAGGGTGGTGACACCTTGCCCTTTTTTGCCGGACTGCAGCGTCTCTGGCAAACATATAAACGCAGAA
AGGCCCACCCGAAGGTGAGCCAGTGTGACTCTAGTAGAGAGCGTTCACCGACAAACAACAGATAAAACGA
AAGGCCCAGTCTTTCGACTGAGCCTTTCGTTTTATTTGATGCCTGGTCGATTATTTGTATAGTTCATCCA
TGCCATGTGTAATCCCAGCAGCTGTTACAAACTCAAGAAGGACCATGTGATCTCTCTTTTCGTTGGGATC
TTTCGAAAGGGCAGATTGTGTGGACAGGTAATGGTTGTCTGGTAAAAGGACAGGGCCATCGCCAATTGGA
GTATTTTGTTGATAATGGTCTGCTAGTTGAACGCTTCCATCTTCAATGTTGTGTCTAATTTTGAAGTTAA
CTTTGATTCCATTCTTTTGTTTGTCTGCCATGATGTATACATTGTGTGAGTTATAGTTGTATTCCAATTT
GTGTCCAAGAATGTTTCCATCTTCTTTAAAATCAATACCTTTTAACTCGATTCTATTAACAAGGGTATCA
CCTTCAAACTTGACTTCAGCACGTGTCTTGTAGTTCCCGTCATCTTTGAAAAATATAGTTCTTTCCTGTA
CATAACCTTCGGGCATGGCACTCTTGAAAAAGTCATGCTGTTTCATATGATCTGGGTATCTCGCAAAGCA
TTGAACACCATAACCGAAAGTAGTGACAAGTGTTGGCCATGGAACAGGTAGTTTTCCAGTAGTGCAAATA
AATTTAAGG
