[The description below was written by a language model from this plasmid's Addgene catalogue record.]
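Description:
pBP-TL12 is a synthetic-biology part plasmid from the EcoFlex MoClo kit, a modular Golden Gate-style cloning toolkit for assembling expression constructs in E. coli. It is built on the iGEM pSB1C3 backbone (listed as 3039 bp without insert), a high-copy bacterial cloning vector selected with chloramphenicol. The record notes one deliberate change to the backbone: a silent C435G nucleotide substitution in the chloramphenicol acetyltransferase (CAT) gene that removes an internal BsmBI site. Eliminating this site matters because BsmBI is a Type IIS enzyme of the kind used in hierarchical MoClo assembly, and an internal recognition site would cause the vector to be cut at an unwanted position during assembly reactions.

The payload is a single short synthetic element, a ribosome binding site designated L5 (purpose recorded as "RBS_L5"). An RBS part controls translation initiation, and in a modular kit of this kind such a part would normally be combined with separately stored promoters, coding sequences and terminators to build transcription units with a chosen expression level. The record does not state the relative strength of the L5 RBS, how it was derived, the flanking restriction sites or overhangs that define its position in the assembly standard, or the cloning sites used to insert it. No promoter, reporter, tag or coding sequence is listed as part of the insert, and no feature table is provided. The plasmid is therefore best understood as a storage and donor vector for this translation-control part, not an expression construct in its own right. The insert region can be checked by sequencing with the standard VF2 and VR primer sites that flank the pSB1C3 cloning region.
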