Addgene plasmid #72996: pBP-TL12
Purpose: RBS_L5
Depositing lab: Paul Freemont. Depositing organization: Imperial College London. Publication: EcoFlex: A Multifunctional MoClo Kit for E. coli Synthetic Biology. Moore SJ, Lai HE, Kelwick RJ, Chee SM, Bell DJ, Polizzi KM, Freemont PS. ACS Synth Biol. 2016 May 2. 10.1021/acssynbio.6b00031 PubMed 27096716.
Backbone
  Vector backbone: pSB1C3
  Backbone manufacturer: iGEM
  Backbone size w/o insert (bp): 3039
  Vector type: Synthetic Biology
Growth in bacteria
  Bacterial resistance: Chloramphenicol, 25 μg/mL
  Growth temperature: 37°C
  Growth strain: JM109
  Copy number: High Copy
Gene/Insert
  Gene/Insert name: L5 RBS
  Species: Synthetic
  Mutation: CAT gene - C435G (nucleotide) - silent mutagenesis to remove BsmBI site
  Cloning method: Restriction Enzyme; 5′ cloning site Unknown (unknown if destroyed); 3′ cloning site Unknown (unknown if destroyed)
  Sequencing primers: 5′ VF2 (5' tgccacctgacgtctaagaa 3'); 3′ VR (5' attaccgcctttgagtgagc 3')
Terms and licenses: Academic/Nonprofit Terms; Industry Terms: Not Available to Industry
How to cite: pBP-TL12 was a gift from Paul Freemont (Addgene plasmid # 72996 ; http://n2t.net/addgene:72996 ; RRID:Addgene_72996)
